>Addgene plasmid #39076 | HSP90B1 | depositor partial sequence | sequence record 49134 | HSP90B1 sequence 858 bps
ATGAAGACCAAGCCTATTTGGACCAGAAACCCTGATGACATCACCCAAGAGGAGTATGGAGAATTCTACA
AGAGCCTCACTAATGACTGGGAAGACCACTTGGCAGTCAAGCACTTTTCTGTAGAAGGTCAGTTGGAATT
CAGGGCATTGCTATTTATTCCTCGTCGGGCTCCCTTTGACCTTTTTGAGAACAAGAAGAAAAAGAACAAC
ATCAAACTCTATGTCCGCCGTGTGTTCATCATGGACAGCTGTGATGAGTTGATACCAGAGTATCTCAATT
TTATCCGTGGTGTGGTTGACTCTGAGGATCTGCCCCTGAACATCTCCCGAGAAATGCTCCAGCAGAGCAA
AATCTTGAAAGTCATTCGCAAAAACATTGTTAAGAAGTGCCTTGAGCTCTTCTCTGAGCTGGCAGAAGAC
AAGGAGAATTACAAGAAATTCTATGAGGCATTCTCTAAAAATCTCAAGCTTGGAATCCACGAAGACTCCA
CTAACCGCCGCCGCCTGTCTGAGCTGCTGCGCTATCATACCTCCCAGTCTGGAGATGAGATGACATCTCT
GTCAGAGTATGTTTCTCGCATGAAGGAGACACAGAAGTCCATCTATTACATCACTGGTGAGAGCAAAGAG
CAGGTGGCCAACTCAGCTTTTGTGGAGCGAGTGCGGAAACGGGGCTTCGAGGTGGTATATATGACCGAGC
CCATTGACGAGTACTGTGTGCAGCAGCTCAAGGAATTTGATGGGAAGAGCCTGGTCTCAGTTACCAAGGA
GGGTCTGGAGCTGGCAGAGAACCTCTACTTCCAATCGCACCATCATCACCACCATGATTACAAGGATGAC
GACGATAAGTGAGGATCC
