>Addgene plasmid #39076 | HSP90B1 | addgene partial sequence | sequence record 53306 | T7 5'-TAATACGACTCACTATAGGG-3'
GAATATTTTGTTTACCTTAAGAAGGAGATATACTATGAAGACCAAGCCTATTTGGACCAGAAACCCTGAT
GACATCACCCAAGAGGAGTATGGAGAATTCTACAAGAGCCTCACTAATGACTGGGAAGACCACTTGGCAG
TCAAGCACTTTTCTGTAGAAGGTCAGTTGGAATTCAGGGCATTGCTATTTATTCCTCGTCGGGCTCCCTT
TGACCTTTTTGAGAACAAGAAGAAAAAGAACAACATCAAACTCTATGTCCGCCGTGTGTTCATCATGGAC
AGCTGTGATGAGTTGATACCAGAGTATCTCAATTTTATCCGTGGTGTGGTTGACTCTGAGGATCTGCCCC
TGAACATCTCCCGAGAAATGCTCCAGCAGAGCAAAATCTTGAAAGTCATTCGCAAAAACATTGTTAAGAA
GTGCCTTGAGCTCTTCTCTGAGCTGGCAGAAGACAAGGAGAATTACAAGAAATTCTATGAGGCATTCTCT
AAAAATCTCAAGCTTGGAATCCACGAAGACTCCACTAACCGCCGCCGCCTGTCTGAGCTGCTGCGCTATC
ATACCTCCCAGTCTGGAGATGAGATGACATCTCTGTCAGAGTATGTTTCTCGCATGAAGGAGACACAGAA
GTCCATCTATTACATCACTGGTGAGAGCAAAGAGCAGGTGGCCAACTCAGCTTTTGTGGAGCGAGTGCGG
AAACGGGGCTTCGAGGTGGTATATATGACCGAGCCCATTGACGAGTACTGTGTGCAGCAGCTCAAGGAAT
TTGATGGGAAGAGCCTGGTCTCAGTTACCAAGGAGGGTCTGGAGCTGGCAGAGAACCTCTACTTCCAATC
GCACCATCATCACCACCATGATTACAAGGATGACGACGATAAGTGAGGATCCCGAATTCGAGCTCCGTCG
ACAAGCTTGGCGGCCGCACTCGAGCACCACCACCACCACCACTGAGATCCGGCTGGCTAACAAAGCCCGA
AAGGGAAGCTGA
