>Addgene plasmid #39076 | HSP90B1 | addgene partial sequence | sequence record 53308 | T7_term
GTGGTGGTGGTGGTGCTCGAGTGCGGCCGCATGAAGGGGTCGACGGAGCTCGAATTCGGATCCTCACTTA
TCGTCGTCATCCTTGTAATCATGGTGGTGATGATGGTGCGATTGGAAGTAGAGGTTCTCTGCCAGCTCCA
GACCCTCCTTGGTAACTGAGACCAGGCTCTTCCCATCAAATTCCTTGAGCTGCTGCACACAGTACTCGTC
AATGGGCTCGGTCATATATACCACCTCGAAGCCCCGTTTCCGCACTCGCTCCACAAAAGCTGAGTTGGCC
ACCTGCTCTTTGCTCTCACCAGTGATGTAATAGATGGACTTCTGTGTCTCCTTCATGCGAGAAACATACT
CTGACAGAGATGTCATCTCATCTCCAGACTGGGAGGTATGATAGCGCAGCAGCTCAGACAGGCGGCGGCG
GTTAGTGGAGTCTTCGTGGATTCCAAGCTTGAGATTTTTAGAGAATGCCTCATAGAATTTCTTGTAATTC
TCCTTGTCTTCTGCCAGCTCAGAGAAGAGCTCAAGGCACTTCTTAACAATGTTTTTGCGAATGACTTTCA
AGATTTTGCTCTGCTGGAGCATTTCTCGGGAGATGTTCAGGGGCAGATCCTCAGAGTCAACCACACCACG
GATAAAATTGAGATACTCTGGTATCAACTCATCACAGCTGTCCATGATGAACACACGGCGGACATAGAGT
TTGA
