[The description below was written by a language model from this plasmid's Addgene catalogue record.]
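Description:
HSP90B1 is a bacterial expression plasmid built on the pNIC-CTHF backbone from the SGC, made to produce a fragment of a human heat shock protein 90 family member for structure determination. It is propagated in E. coli as a low-copy plasmid under kanamycin selection. The record does not list the origin of replication or the promoter. The use of T7 and T7-terminator sequencing primers suggests the insert sits in a T7-type expression cassette, which would need a host supplying T7 RNA polymerase for expression.

The insert is an 874 bp human sequence introduced by ligation-independent cloning. The record notes that it may not be the full open reading frame, and its size fits a single domain or truncated construct rather than the whole protein. The encoded fragment carries a C-terminal TEV-His6-Flag tag. The hexahistidine allows immobilised-metal affinity purification, the Flag epitope allows antibody-based detection or capture, and the TEV protease site between the protein and the tags lets them be cleaved off after purification, as is often wanted before crystallisation.

The catalogue annotation is not fully consistent. The gene name and Entrez entry point to HSP90B1, the endoplasmic reticulum chaperone also known as GRP94 or GP96, but the listed alternative name describes the cytosolic HSP90 alpha family class B member 1. The record also links the construct to a deposited PDB structure. The fields given do not resolve which paralogue is encoded, so the identity and boundaries of the insert should be confirmed from the sequence. No feature table was supplied, so the element positions cannot be described.
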