Addgene plasmid #39076: HSP90B1
Purpose: Bacterial expression for structure determination; may not be full ORF
Depositing lab: Nicola Burgess-Brown. Depositing organization: University of Oxford.
Backbone
  Vector backbone: pNIC-CTHF
  Backbone manufacturer: SGC
  Vector type: Bacterial Expression
Growth in bacteria
  Bacterial resistance: Kanamycin, 50 μg/mL
  Growth temperature: 37°C
  Growth strain: Mach1
  Copy number: Low Copy
Gene/Insert
  Gene/Insert name: HSP90B1 (alt names: heat shock protein 90kDa alpha (cytosolic), class B member 1; PDB:3PRY)
  Species: H. sapiens (human)
  Insert size (bp): 874
  Entrez Gene: HSP90B1 (a.k.a. ECGP, GP96, GRP94, HEL-S-125m, HEL35, TRA1)
  Tag / fusion protein: TEV-His6-Flag (C terminal on insert)
  Cloning method: Ligation Independent Cloning
  Sequencing primers: 5′ T7; 3′ T7-term
Terms and licenses: Academic/Nonprofit Terms; Industry Terms: Not Available to Industry
How to cite: HSP90B1 was a gift from Nicola Burgess-Brown (Addgene plasmid # 39076 ; http://n2t.net/addgene:39076 ; RRID:Addgene_39076)
